Addgene plasmid #130794: pMSCVbsd-PPARD-S428D
Purpose: Vector encoding PPARD cDNA for retroviral transduction
Depositing lab: Till Adhikary. Depositing organization: Philipps-Universitaet Marburg. Publication: PPARbeta/delta recruits NCOR and regulates transcription reinitiation of ANGPTL4. Legrand N, Bretscher CL, Zielke S, Wilke B, Daude M, Fritz B, Diederich WE, Adhikary T. Nucleic Acids Res. 2019 Oct 10;47(18):9573-9591. doi: 10.1093/nar/gkz685. PubMed 31428774.
Backbone
  Vector backbone: pMSCVbsd
  Vector type: Retroviral
  Selectable markers: Blasticidin
Growth in bacteria
  Bacterial resistance: Ampicillin, 100 μg/mL
  Growth temperature: 37°C
  Growth strain: NEB Stable
  Copy number: High Copy
Gene/Insert
  Gene/Insert name: PPARD S428D
  Species: H. sapiens (human)
  Mutation: S428D
  Entrez Gene: PPARD (a.k.a. FAAR, NR1C2, NUC1, NUCI, NUCII, PPARB)
  Cloning method: Restriction Enzyme; 5′ cloning site BglII (destroyed during cloning); 3′ cloning site XhoI (not destroyed)
  Sequencing primers: 5′ pMSCVseqfw (CCCTTGAACCTCCTCGTTCGACC); 3′ pMSCVseqrv (GAGACGTGCTACTTCCATTTGTC)
Terms and licenses: Academic/Nonprofit Terms; Industry Terms: Not Available to Industry
Depositor comments: Generated by PCR mutagenesis. Please visit https://www.biorxiv.org/content/10.1101/525576v2 for BioRxiv preprint.
How to cite: pMSCVbsd-PPARD-S428D was a gift from Till Adhikary (Addgene plasmid # 130794 ; http://n2t.net/addgene:130794 ; RRID:Addgene_130794)
