[The description below was written by a language model from this plasmid's Addgene catalogue record and pLannotate feature annotations shown in this document.]
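Description:
pMSCVbsd-PPARD-S428D is a 7.3 kb gammaretroviral expression vector built on the pMSCVbsd backbone (murine stem cell virus type) for stable delivery of a mutant human PPARD cDNA into mammalian cells. In bacteria it is maintained through a high-copy ColE1/pUC-type origin and selected with ampicillin via the β-lactamase gene. The remaining bacterial annotations (fragments of lacI, lacZα, rop, bom and TcR, plus a lac promoter/operator) are non-functional remnants of earlier cloning vectors.

The retroviral cassette begins with a 5′ LTR from murine embryonic stem cell virus, followed by the Ψ packaging signal and a truncated gag segment lacking its start codon, which together support efficient encapsidation of the vector RNA when gag, pol and env are supplied in trans by a packaging cell line. The PPARD coding sequence lies directly downstream, inserted between a BglII site (destroyed during cloning) and an XhoI site, and has no dedicated internal promoter annotated, so it is presumably transcribed from the 5′ LTR. It encodes peroxisome proliferator-activated receptor β/δ, a ligand-activated nuclear receptor transcription factor, carrying an S428D substitution introduced by PCR mutagenesis. The record does not state the rationale for the mutation, although serine-to-aspartate changes are commonly used as phosphomimetics. No epitope tag is annotated. A mouse PGK promoter then drives blasticidin S deaminase, allowing blasticidin selection of transduced cells. The 3′ LTR is matched by the annotation tool only as fragments of a ΔU3 Moloney LTR, so whether it is truly self-inactivating cannot be judged from the table.

The construct is intended for retroviral transduction and stable expression of this PPARD variant, and the associated study concerns PPARβ/δ corepressor recruitment and transcriptional regulation of ANGPTL4.
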