Features (pLannotate 1.2.2; 20 found; start..end, strand, type, name):
      1..517     +  LTR            5' LTR: 5' long terminal repeat from murine embryonic stem cell virus
    581..922     +  misc_feature   MESV Ψ: packaging signal of murine embryonic stem cell virus
    989..1405    +  CDS            gag (truncated): truncated Moloney murine leukemia virus (MMLV) gag gene lacking the start codon
   1482..2804    +  CDS            PPARD: PPARD_HUMAN - Also known as NR1C2, PPARB. Experimental evidence at protein level: Swiss-Prot protein existence level 1. Ligand-activated transcription factor. Receptor that binds peroxisome proliferators such as hypolipidemic drugs and fatty acids. Has a preference for poly-unsaturated fatty acids, such as gamma- linoleic acid and eicosapentanoic acid. Once activated by a ligand, the receptor binds to promoter elements of target genes. Regulates the peroxisomal beta-oxidation pathway of fatty acids. Functions as transcription activator for the acyl-CoA oxidase gene. Decreases expression of NPC
   2955..3454    +  promoter       PGK promoter: mouse phosphoglycerate kinase 1 promoter
   3475..3873    +  CDS            BSD: blasticidin S deaminase; Aspergillus terreus BSD; confers resistance to blasticidin
   3918..3952    +  LTR            3' LTR (ΔU3) (fragment): self-inactivating 3' long terminal repeat (LTR) from Moloney murine leukemia virus
   3949..4243    +  LTR            3' LTR (ΔU3) (fragment): self-inactivating 3' long terminal repeat (LTR) from Moloney murine leukemia virus
   4405..4421    -  protein_bind   lac operator: The lac repressor binds to the lac operator to inhibit transcription in E. coli. This inhibition can be relieved by adding lactose or isopropyl-β-D-thiogalactopyranoside (IPTG). lac repressor encoded by lacI
   4429..4459    -  promoter       lac promoter: promoter for the E. coli lac operon
   4474..4495    -  protein_bind   CAP binding site: CAP binding activates transcription in the presence of cAMP. E. coli catabolite activator protein
   4508..4600    -  CDS            lacI (fragment): lac repressor; lacI; The lac repressor binds to the lac operator to inhibit transcription in E. coli. This inhibition can be relieved by adding lactose or isopropyl-β-D-thiogalactopyranoside (IPTG).
   4783..5371    -  rep_origin     ori: high-copy-number ColE1/pMB1/pBR322/pUC origin of replication
   5542..6402    -  CDS            AmpR: β-lactamase; bla; confers resistance to ampicillin, carbenicillin, and related antibiotics
   6403..6507    -  promoter       AmpR promoter: bla
   6602..6637    +  CDS            rop (fragment): Rop protein, which maintains plasmids at low copy number; rop
   6739..6838    +  misc_feature   bom (fragment): basis of mobility region from pBR322
   6844..6993    -  CDS            lacZα (fragment): LacZα fragment of β-galactosidase; lacZ fragment
   6993..7194    -  CDS            TcR (fragment): tetracycline efflux protein; tet; confers resistance to tetracycline
   7195..7293    +  CDS            env (fragment): murine leukemia virus gPr80 envelope polyprotein precursor; env; proteolytically cleaved into gp70SU and p15TM subunits
>Addgene plasmid #130794 | pMSCVbsd-PPARD-S428D | addgene full sequence | sequence record 255746 | Addgene NGS Result
AATGAAAGACCCCACCTGTAGGTTTGGCAAGCTAGCTTAAGTAACGCCATTTTGCAAGGCATGGAAAATA
CATAACTGAGAATAGAGAAGTTCAGATCAAGGTTAGGAACAGAGAGACAGCAGAATATGGGCCAAACAGG
ATATCTGTGGTAAGCAGTTCCTGCCCCGGCTCAGGGCCAAGAACAGATGGTCCCCAGATGCGGTCCCGCC
CTCAGCAGTTTCTAGAGAACCATCAGATGTTTCCAGGGTGCCCCAAGGACCTGAAATGACCCTGTGCCTT
ATTTGAACTAACCAATCAGTTCGCTTCTCGCTTCTGTTCGCGCGCTTCTGCTCCCCGAGCTCAATAAAAG
AGCCCACAACCCCTCACTCGGCGCGCCAGTCCTCCGATAGACTGCGTCGCCCGGGTACCCGTATTCCCAA
TAAAGCCTCTTGCTGTTTGCATCCGAATCGTGGACTCGCTGATCCTTGGGAGGGTCTCCTCAGATTGATT
GACTGCCCACCTCGGGGGTCTTTCATTTGGAGGTTCCACCGAGATTTGGAGACCCCTGCCCAGGGACCAC
CGACCCCCCCGCCGGGAGGTAAGCTGGCCAGCGGTCGTTTCGTGTCTGTCTCTGTCTTTGTGCGTGTTTG
TGCCGGCATCTAATGTTTGCGCCTGCGTCTGTACTAGTTAGCTAACTAGCTCTGTATCTGGCGGACCCGT
GGTGGAACTGACGAGTTCTGAACACCCGGCCGCAACCCTGGGAGACGTCCCAGGGACTTTGGGGGCCGTT
TTTGTGGCCCGACCTGAGGAAGGGAGTCGATGTGGAATCCGACCCCGTCAGGATATGTGGTTCTGGTAGG
AGACGAGAACCTAAAACAGTTCCCGCCTCCGTCTGAATTTTTGCTTTCGGTTTGGAACCGAAGCCGCGCG
TCTTGTCTGCTGCAGCGCTGCAGCATCGTTCTGTGTTGTCTCTGTCTGACTGTGTTTCTGTATTTGTCTG
AAAATTAGGGCCAGACTGTTACCACTCCCTTAAGTTTGACCTTAGGTCACTGGAAAGATGTCGAGCGGAT
CGCTCACAACCAGTCGGTAGATGTCAAGAAGAGACGTTGGGTTACCTTCTGCTCTGCAGAATGGCCAACC
TTTAACGTCGGATGGCCGCGAGACGGCACCTTTAACCGAGACCTCATCACCCAGGTTAAGATCAAGGTCT
TTTCACCTGGCCCGCATGGACACCCAGACCAGGTCCCCTACATCGTGACCTGGGAAGCCTTGGCTTTTGA
CCCCCCTCCCTGGGTCAAGCCCTTTGTACACCCTAAGCCTCCGCCTCCTCTTCCTCCATCCGCCCCGTCT
CTCCCCCTTGAACCTCCTCGTTCGACCCCGCCTCGATCCTCCCTTTATCCAGCCCTCACTCCTTCTCTAG
GCGCCGGAATTAGATCCACTAGTAACGGCCGCCAGTGTGCTGGAATTCGCCCTTAGGTGTGGCGCCGAGG
GGAGATCAGCCATGGAGCAGCCACAGGAGGAAGCCCCTGAGGTCCGGGAAGAGGAGGAGAAAGAGGAAGT
GGCAGAGGCAGAAGGAGCCCCAGAGCTCAATGGGGGACCACAGCATGCACTTCCTTCCAGCAGCTACACA
GACCTCTCCCGGAGCTCCTCGCCACCCTCACTGCTGGACCAACTGCAGATGGGCTGTGACGGGGCCTCAT
GCGGCAGCCTCAACATGGAGTGCCGGGTGTGCGGGGACAAGGCATCGGGCTTCCACTACGGTGTTCATGC
ATGTGAGGGGTGCAAGGGCTTCTTCCGTCGTACGATCCGCATGAAGCTGGAGTACGAGAAGTGTGAGCGC
AGCTGCAAGATTCAGAAGAAGAACCGCAACAAGTGCCAGTACTGCCGCTTCCAGAAGTGCCTGGCACTGG
GCATGTCACACAACGCTATCCGTTTTGGTCGGATGCCGGAGGCTGAGAAGAGGAAGCTGGTGGCAGGGCT
GACTGCAAACGAGGGGAGCCAGTACAACCCACAGGTGGCCGACCTGAAGGCCTTCTCCAAGCACATCTAC
AATGCCTACCTGAAAAACTTCAACATGACCAAAAAGAAGGCCCGCAGCATCCTCACCGGCAAAGCCAGCC
ACACGGCGCCCTTTGTGATCCACGACATCGAGACATTGTGGCAGGCAGAGAAGGGGCTGGTGTGGAAGCA
GTTGGTGAATGGCCTGCCTCCCTACAAGGAGATCAGCGTGCACGTCTTCTACCGCTGCCAGTGCACCACA
GTGGAGACCGTGCGGGAGCTCACTGAGTTCGCCAAGAGCATCCCCAGCTTCAGCAGCCTCTTCCTCAACG
ACCAGGTTACCCTTCTCAAGTATGGCGTGCACGAGGCCATCTTCGCCATGCTGGCCTCTATCGTCAACAA
GGACGGGCTGCTGGTAGCCAACGGCAGTGGCTTTGTCACCCGTGAGTTCCTGCGCAGCCTCCGCAAACCC
TTCAGTGATATCATTGAGCCTAAGTTTGAATTTGCTGTCAAGTTCAACGCCCTGGAACTTGATGACAGTG
ACCTGGCCCTATTCATTGCGGCCATCATTCTGTGTGGAGACCGGCCAGGCCTCATGAACGTTCCACGGGT
GGAGGCTATCCAGGACACCATCCTGCGTGCCCTCGAATTCCACCTGCAGGCCAACCACCCTGATGCCCAG
TACCTCTTCCCCAAGCTGCTGCAGAAGATGGCTGACCTGCGGCAACTGGTCACCGAGCACGCCCAGATGA
TGCAGCGGATCAAGAAGACCGAAACCGAGACCGACCTGCACCCTCTGCTCCAGGAGATCTACAAGGACAT
GTACTAACGGCGGCACCCAGGCCTCCCTGCAGACTCCAATGGGGCCAGCACTGGAGGGGCCCACCCACAT
GACTTTTCCATTGACCAGCTCTCAAGGGCGAATTCTGCAGATATCCATCACACTGGCGGCCGCTCGAGGT
TAACGAATTCTACCGGGTAGGGGAGGCGCTTTTCCCAAGGCAGTCTGGAGCATGCGCTTTAGCAGCCCCG
CTGGGCACTTGGCGCTACACAAGTGGCCTCTGGCCTCGCACACATTCCACATCCACCGGTAGGCGCCAAC
CGGCTCCGTTCTTTGGTGGCCCCTTCGCGCCACCTTCTACTCCTCCCCTAGTCAGGAAGTTCCCCCCCGC
CCCGCAGCTCGCGTCGTGCAGGACGTGACAAATGGAAGTAGCACGTCTCACTAGTCTCGTGCAGATGGAC
AGCACCGCTGAGCAATGGAAGCGGGTAGGCCTTTGGGGCAGCGGCCAATAGCAGCTTTGCTCCTTCGCTT
TCTGGGCTCAGAGGCTGGGAAGGGGTGGGTCCGGGGGCGGGCTCAGGGGCGGGCTCAGGGGCGGGGCGGG
CGCCCGAAGGTCCTCCGGAGGCCCGGCATTCTGCACGCTTCAAAAGCGCACGTCTGCCGCGCTGTTCTCC
TCTTCCTCATCTCCGGGCCTTTCGACCTGCAGCCCAAGCTTACCATGGCCAAGCCTTTGTCTCAAGAAGA
ATCCACCCTCATTGAAAGAGCAACGGCTACAATCAACAGCATCCCCATCTCTGAAGACTACAGCGTCGCC
AGCGCAGCTCTCTCTAGCGACGGCCGCATCTTCACTGGTGTCAATGTATATCATTTTACTGGGGGACCTT
GTGCAGAACTCGTGGTGCTGGGCACTGCTGCTGCTGCGGCAGCTGGCAACCTGACTTGTATCGTCGCGAT
CGGAAATGAGAACAGGGGCATCTTGAGCCCCTGCGGACGGTGCCGACAGGTGCTTCTCGATCTGCATCCT
GGGATCAAAGCCATAGTGAAGGACAGTGATGGACAGCCGACGGCAGTTGGGATTCGTGAATTGCTGCCCT
CTGGTTATGTGTGGGAGGGCTAATCGATAAAATAAAAGATTTTATTTAGTCTCCAGAAAAAGGGGGGAAT
GAAAGACCCCACCTGTAGGTTTGGCAAGCTAGAGAACCATCAGATGTTTCCAGGGTGCCCCAAGGACCTG
AAATGACCCTGTGCCTTATTTGAACTAACCAATCAGTTCGCTTCTCGCTTCTGTTCGCGCGCTTCTGCTC
CCCGAGCTCAATAAAAGAGCCCACAACCCCTCACTCGGCGCGCCAGTCCTCCGATAGACTGCGTCGCCCG
GGTACCCGTGTATCCAATAAACCCTCTTGCAGTTGCATCCGACTTGTGGTCTCGCTGTTCCTTGGGAGGG
TCTCCTCTGAGTGATTGACTACCCGTCAGCGGGGGTCTTTCATGGGTAACAGTTTCTTGAAGTTGGAGAA
CAACATTCTGAGGGTAGGAGTCGAATATTAAGTAATCCTGACTCAATTAGCCACTGTTTTGAATCCACAT
ACTCCAATACTCCTGAAATAGTTCATTATGGACAGCGCAGAAAGAGCTGGGGAGAATTGTGAAATTGTTA
TCCGCTCACAATTCCACACAACATACGAGCCGGAAGCATAAAGTGTAAAGCCTGGGGTGCCTAATGAGTG
AGCTAACTCACATTAATTGCGTTGCGCTCACTGCCCGCTTTCCAGTCGGGAAACCTGTCGTGCCAGCTGC
ATTAATGAATCGGCCAACGCGCGGGGAGAGGCGGTTTGCGTATTGGGCGCTCTTCCGCTTCCTCGCTCAC
TGACTCGCTGCGCTCGGTCGTTCGGCTGCGGCGAGCGGTATCAGCTCACTCAAAGGCGGTAATACGGTTA
TCCACAGAATCAGGGGATAACGCAGGAAAGAACATGTGAGCAAAAGGCCAGCAAAAGGCCAGGAACCGTA
AAAAGGCCGCGTTGCTGGCGTTTTTCCATAGGCTCCGCCCCCCTGACGAGCATCACAAAAATCGACGCTC
AAGTCAGAGGTGGCGAAACCCGACAGGACTATAAAGATACCAGGCGTTTCCCCCTGGAAGCTCCCTCGTG
CGCTCTCCTGTTCCGACCCTGCCGCTTACCGGATACCTGTCCGCCTTTCTCCCTTCGGGAAGCGTGGCGC
TTTCTCATAGCTCACGCTGTAGGTATCTCAGTTCGGTGTAGGTCGTTCGCTCCAAGCTGGGCTGTGTGCA
CGAACCCCCCGTTCAGCCCGACCGCTGCGCCTTATCCGGTAACTATCGTCTTGAGTCCAACCCGGTAAGA
CACGACTTATCGCCACTGGCAGCAGCCACTGGTAACAGGATTAGCAGAGCGAGGTATGTAGGCGGTGCTA
CAGAGTTCTTGAAGTGGTGGCCTAACTACGGCTACACTAGAAGAACAGTATTTGGTATCTGCGCTCTGCT
GAAGCCAGTTACCTTCGGAAAAAGAGTTGGTAGCTCTTGATCCGGCAAACAAACCACCGCTGGTAGCGGT
GGTTTTTTTGTTTGCAAGCAGCAGATTACGCGCAGAAAAAAAGGATCTCAAGAAGATCCTTTGATCTTTT
CTACGGGGTCTGACGCTCAGTGGAACGAAAACTCACGTTAAGGGATTTTGGTCATGAGATTATCAAAAAG
GATCTTCACCTAGATCCTTTTAAATTAAAAATGAAGTTTTAAATCAATCTAAAGTATATATGAGTAAACT
TGGTCTGACAGTTACCAATGCTTAATCAGTGAGGCACCTATCTCAGCGATCTGTCTATTTCGTTCATCCA
TAGTTGCCTGACTCCCCGTCGTGTAGATAACTACGATACGGGAGGGCTTACCATCTGGCCCCAGTGCTGC
AATGATACCGCGAGACCCACGCTCACCGGCTCCAGATTTATCAGCAATAAACCAGCCAGCCGGAAGGGCC
GAGCGCAGAAGTGGTCCTGCAACTTTATCCGCCTCCATCCAGTCTATTAATTGTTGCCGGGAAGCTAGAG
TAAGTAGTTCGCCAGTTAATAGTTTGCGCAACGTTGTTGCCATTGCTACAGGCATCGTGGTGTCACGCTC
GTCGTTTGGTATGGCTTCATTCAGCTCCGGTTCCCAACGATCAAGGCGAGTTACATGATCCCCCATGTTG
TGCAAAAAAGCGGTTAGCTCCTTCGGTCCTCCGATCGTTGTCAGAAGTAAGTTGGCCGCAGTGTTATCAC
TCATGGTTATGGCAGCACTGCATAATTCTCTTACTGTCATGCCATCCGTAAGATGCTTTTCTGTGACTGG
TGAGTACTCAACCAAGTCATTCTGAGAATAGTGTATGCGGCGACCGAGTTGCTCTTGCCCGGCGTCAATA
CGGGATAATACCGCGCCACATAGCAGAACTTTAAAAGTGCTCATCATTGGAAAACGTTCTTCGGGGCGAA
AACTCTCAAGGATCTTACCGCTGTTGAGATCCAGTTCGATGTAACCCACTCGTGCACCCAACTGATCTTC
AGCATCTTTTACTTTCACCAGCGTTTCTGGGTGAGCAAAAACAGGAAGGCAAAATGCCGCAAAAAAGGGA
ATAAGGGCGACACGGAAATGTTGAATACTCATACTCTTCCTTTTTCAATATTATTGAAGCATTTATCAGG
GTTATTGTCTCATGAGCGGATACATATTTGAATGTATTTAGAAAAATAAACAAATAGGGGTTCCGCGCAC
ATTTCCCCGAAAAGTGCCACCTGACGTCTAAGAAACCATTATTATCATGACATTAACCTATAAAAATAGG
CGTATCACGAGGCCCTTTCGTCTCGCGCGTTTCGGTGATGACGGTGAAAACCTCTGACACATGCAGCTCC
CGGAGACGGTCACAGCTTGTCTGTAAGCGGATGCCGGGAGCAGACAAGCCCGTCAGGGCGCGTCAGCGGG
TGTTGGCGGGTGTCGGGGCTGGCTTAACTATGCGGCATCAGAGCAGATTGTACTGAGAGTGCACCATATG
CGGTGTGAAATACCGCACAGATGCGTAAGGAGAAAATACCGCATCAGGCGCCATTCGCCATTCAGGCTGC
GCAACTGTTGGGAAGGGCGATCGGTGCGGGCCTCTTCGCTATTACGCCAGCTGGCGAAAGGGGGATGTGC
TGCAAGGCGATTAAGTTGGGTAACGCCAGGGTTTTCCCAGTCACGACGTTGTAAAACGACGGCGCAAGGA
ATGGTGCATGCAAGGAGATGGCGCCCAACAGTCCCCCGGCCACGGGGCCTGCCACCATACCCACGCCGAA
ACAAGCGCTCATGAGCCCGAAGTGGCGAGCCCGATCTTCCCCATCGGTGATGTCGGCGATATAGGCGCCA
GCAACCGCACCTGTGGCGCCGGTGATGCCGGCCACGATGCGTCCGGCGTAGAGGCGATTAGTCCAATTTG
TTAAAGACAGGATATCAGTGGTCCAGGCTCTAGTTTTGACTCAACAATATCACCAGCTGAAGCCTATAGA
GTACGAGCCATAGATAAAATAAAAGATTTTATTTAGTCTCCAGAAAAAGGGGGG
