>Addgene plasmid #130794 | pMSCVbsd-PPARD-S428D | depositor partial sequence | sequence record 250305 | PPARD S428D
ATGGAGCAGCCACAGGAGGAAGCCCCTGAGGTCCGGGAAGAGGAGGAGAAAGAGGAAGTGGCAGAGGCAG
AAGGAGCCCCAGAGCTCAATGGGGGACCACAGCATGCACTTCCTTCCAGCAGCTACACAGACCTCTCCCG
GAGCTCCTCGCCACCCTCACTGCTGGACCAACTGCAGATGGGCTGTGACGGGGCCTCATGCGGCAGCCTC
AACATGGAGTGCCGGGTGTGCGGGGACAAGGCATCGGGCTTCCACTACGGTGTTCATGCATGTGAGGGGT
GCAAGGGCTTCTTCCGTCGTACGATCCGCATGAAGCTGGAGTACGAGAAGTGTGAGCGCAGCTGCAAGAT
TCAGAAGAAGAACCGCAACAAGTGCCAGTACTGCCGCTTCCAGAAGTGCCTGGCACTGGGCATGTCACAC
AACGCTATCCGTTTTGGTCGGATGCCGGAGGCTGAGAAGAGGAAGCTGGTGGCAGGGCTGACTGCAAACG
AGGGGAGCCAGTACAACCCACAGGTGGCCGACCTGAAGGCCTTCTCCAAGCACATCTACAATGCCTACCT
GAAAAACTTCAACATGACCAAAAAGAAGGCCCGCAGCATCCTCACCGGCAAAGCCAGCCACACGGCGCCC
TTTGTGATCCACGACATCGAGACATTGTGGCAGGCAGAGAAGGGGCTGGTGTGGAAGCAGTTGGTGAATG
GCCTGCCTCCCTACAAGGAGATCAGCGTGCACGTCTTCTACCGCTGCCAGTGCACCACAGTGGAGACCGT
GCGGGAGCTCACTGAGTTCGCCAAGAGCATCCCCAGCTTCAGCAGCCTCTTCCTCAACGACCAGGTTACC
CTTCTCAAGTATGGCGTGCACGAGGCCATCTTCGCCATGCTGGCCTCTATCGTCAACAAGGACGGGCTGC
TGGTAGCCAACGGCAGTGGCTTTGTCACCCGTGAGTTCCTGCGCAGCCTCCGCAAACCCTTCAGTGATAT
CATTGAGCCTAAGTTTGAATTTGCTGTCAAGTTCAACGCCCTGGAACTTGATGACAGTGACCTGGCCCTA
TTCATTGCGGCCATCATTCTGTGTGGAGACCGGCCAGGCCTCATGAACGTTCCACGGGTGGAGGCTATCC
AGGACACCATCCTGCGTGCCCTCGAATTCCACCTGCAGGCCAACCACCCTGATGCCCAGTACCTCTTCCC
CAAGCTGCTGCAGAAGATGGCTGACCTGCGGCAACTGGTCACCGAGCACGCCCAGATGATGCAGCGGATC
AAGAAGACCGAAACCGAGACCGACCTGCACCCTCTGCTCCAGGAGATCTACAAGGACATGTACTAA
